>Addgene plasmid #57425 | mEos2-TBRII-N-18 | addgene full sequence | sequence record 209172 | Addgene NGS Result
CATGTTCTTTCCTGCGTTATCCCCTGATTCTGTGGATAACCGTATTACCGCCATGCATTAGTTATTAATA
GTAATCAATTACGGGGTCATTAGTTCATAGCCCATATATGGAGTTCCGCGTTACATAACTTACGGTAAAT
GGCCCGCCTGGCTGACCGCCCAACGACCCCCGCCCATTGACGTCAATAATGACGTATGTTCCCATAGTAA
CGCCAATAGGGACTTTCCATTGACGTCAATGGGTGGAGTATTTACGGTAAACTGCCCACTTGGCAGTACA
TCAAGTGTATCATATGCCAAGTACGCCCCCTATTGACGTCAATGACGGTAAATGGCCCGCCTGGCATTAT
GCCCAGTACATGACCTTATGGGACTTTCCTACTTGGCAGTACATCTACGTATTAGTCATCGCTATTACCA
TGGTGATGCGGTTTTGGCAGTACATCAATGGGCGTGGATAGCGGTTTGACTCACGGGGATTTCCAAGTCT
CCACCCCATTGACGTCAATGGGAGTTTGTTTTGGCACCAAAATCAACGGGACTTTCCAAAATGTCGTAAC
AACTCCGCCCCATTGACGCAAATGGGCGGTAGGCGTGTACGGTGGGAGGTCTATATAAGCAGAGCTGGTT
TAGTGAACCGTCAGATCCGCTAGCGCCACCATGGGTCGGGGGCTGCTCAGGGGCCTGTGGCCGCTGCACA
TCGTCCTGTGGACGCGTATCGCCAGCACGATCCCACCGCACGTTCAGAAGTCGGATGTGGAAATGGAGGC
CCAGAAAGATGAAATCATCTGCCCCAGCTGTAATAGGACTGCCCATCCACTGAGACATATTAATAACGAC
ATGATAGTCACTGACAACAACGGTGCAGTCAAGTTTCCACAACTGTGTAAATTTTGTGATGTGAGATTTT
CCACCTGTGACAACCAGAAATCCTGCATGAGCAACTGCAGCATCACCTCCATCTGTGAGAAGCCACAGGA
AGTCTGTGTGGCTGTATGGAGAAAGAATGACGAGAACATAACACTAGAGACAGTTTGCCATGACCCCAAG
CTCCCCTACCATGACTTTATTCTGGAAGATGCTGCTTCTCCAAAGTGCATTATGAAGGAAAAAAAAAAGC
CTGGTGAGACTTTCTTCATGTGTTCCTGTAGCTCTGATGAGTGCAATGACAACATCATCTTCTCAGAAGA
ATATAACACCAGCAATCCTGACTTGTTGCTAGTCATATTTCAAGTGACAGGCATCAGCCTCCTGCCACCA
CTGGGAGTTGCCATATCTGTCATCATCATCTTCTACTGCTACCGCGTTAACCGGCAGCAGAAGCTGAGTT
CAACCTGGGAAACCGGCAAGACGCGGAAGCTCATGGAGTTCAGCGAGCACTGTGCCATCATCCTGGAAGA
TGACCGCTCTGACATCAGCTCCACGTGTGCCAACAACATCAACCACAACACAGAGCTGCTGCCCATTGAG
CTGGACACCCTGGTGGGGAAAGGTCGCTTTGCTGAGGTCTATAAGGCCAAGCTGAAGCAGAACACTTCAG
AGCAGTTTGAGACAGTGGCAGTCAAGATCTTTCCCTATGAGGAGTATGCCTCTTGGAAGACAGAGAAGGA
CATCTTCTCAGACATCAATCTGAAGCATGAGAACATACTCCAGTTCCTGACGGCTGAGGAGCGGAAGACG
GAGTTGGGGAAACAATACTGGCTGATCACCGCCTTCCACGCCAAGGGCAACCTACAGGAGTACCTGACGC
GGCATGTCATCAGCTGGGAGGACCTGCGCAAGCTGGGCAGCTCCCTCGCCCGGGGGATTGCTAACCTCCA
CAGTGATCACACTCCATGTGGGAGGCCCAAGATGCCCATCGTGCACAGGGACCTCAAGAGCTCCAATATC
CTCGTGAAGAACGACCTAACCTGCTGCCTGTGTGACTTTGGGCTTTCCCTGCGTCTGGACCCTACTCTGT
CTGTGGATGACCTGGCTAACAGTGGGCAGGTGGGAACTGCAAGATACATGGCTCCAGAAGTCCTAGAATC
CAGGATGAATTTGGAGAATGTTGAGTCCTTCAAGCAGACCGATGTCTACTCCATGGCTCTGGTGCTCTGG
GAAATGACATCTCGCTGTAATGCAGTGGGAGAAGTAAAAGATTATGAGCCTCCATTTGGTTCCAAGGTGC
GGGAGCACCCCTGTGTCGAAAGCATGAAGGACAACGTGTTGAGAGATCGAGGGCGACCAGAAATTCCCAG
CTTCTGGCTCAACCACCAGGGCATCCAGATGGTGTGTGAGACGTTGACTGAGTGCTGGGACCACGACCCA
GAGGCCCGTCTCACAGCCCAGTGTGTGGCAGAACGCTTCAGTGAGCTGGAGCATCTGGACAGGCTCTCGG
GGAGGAGCTGCTCGGAGGAGAAGATTCCTGAAGACGGCTCCCTAAACACTACCAAAAGCAGCGGTGGAGC
AAGCGCAGCCAGTGGTAGCGCGGATCCACCGGTCGCCACCATGAGTGCGATTAAGCCAGACATGAAGATC
AAACTCCGTATGGAAGGCAACGTAAACGGGCACCACTTTGTGATCGACGGAGATGGTACAGGCAAGCCTT
TTGAGGGAAAACAGAGTATGGATCTTGAAGTCAAAGAGGGCGGACCTCTGCCTTTTGCCTTTGATATCCT
GACCACTGCATTCCATTACGGCAACAGGGTATTCGCCAAATATCCAGACAACATACAAGACTATTTTAAG
CAGTCGTTTCCTAAGGGGTATTCGTGGGAACGAAGCTTGACTTTCGAAGACGGGGGCATTTGCATTGCCA
GAAACGACATAACAATGGAAGGGGACACTTTCTATAATAAAGTTCGATTTTATGGTACCAACTTTCCCGC
CAATGGTCCAGTTATGCAGAAGAAGACGCTGAAATGGGAGCCCTCCACTGAGAAAATGTATGTGCGTGAT
GGAGTGCTGACGGGTGATATTCATATGGCTTTGTTGCTTGAAGGAAATGCCCATTACCGATGTGACTTCA
GAACTACTTACAAAGCTAAGGAGAAGGGTGTCAAGTTACCAGGCTACCACTTTGTGGACCACTGCATTGA
GATTTTAAGCCATGACAAAGATTACAACAAGGTTAAGCTGTATGAGCATGCTGTTGCTCATTCTGGATTG
CCTGACAATGCCAGACGATAAGCGGCCGCGACTCTAGATCATAATCAGCCATACCACATTTGTAGAGGTT
TTACTTGCTTTAAAAAACCTCCCACACCTCCCCCTGAACCTGAAACATAAAATGAATGCAATTGTTGTTG
TTAACTTGTTTATTGCAGCTTATAATGGTTACAAATAAAGCAATAGCATCACAAATTTCACAAATAAAGC
ATTTTTTTCACTGCATTCTAGTTGTGGTTTGTCCAAACTCATCAATGTATCTTAAGGCGTAAATTGTAAG
CGTTAATATTTTGTTAAAATTCGCGTTAAATTTTTGTTAAATCAGCTCATTTTTTAACCAATAGGCCGAA
ATCGGCAAAATCCCTTATAAATCAAAAGAATAGACCGAGATAGGGT
[37 nt withheld, positions 3547-3583]
AAAGAACGTGGACTCCAACGTCAAAGG
[49 nt withheld, positions 3611-3659]
T
[91 nt withheld, positions 3661-3751]
G
[124 nt withheld, positions 3753-3876]
CAGGTGGCACTTTTCGGGGAAATGTGCGCGGAACCCCTATTTGTTTATTTTTCTAAATACATTCAAATAT
GTATCCGCTCATGAGACAATAACCCTGATAAATGCTTCAATAATATTGAAAAAGGAAGAGTCCTGAGGCG
GAAAGAACCAGCTGTGGAATGTGTGTCAGTTAGGGTGTGGAAAGTCCCCAGGCTCCCCAGCAGGCAGAAG
TATGCAAAGCATGCATCTCAATTAGTCAGCAACCAGGTGTGGAAAGTCCCCAGGCTCCCCAGCAGGCAGA
AGTATGCAAAGCATGCATCTCAATTAGTCAGCAACCATAGTCCCGCCCCTAACTCCGCCCATCCCGCCCC
TAACTCCGCCCAGTTCCGCCCATTCTCCGCCCCATGGCTGACTAATTTTTTTTATTTATGCAGAGGCCGA
GGCCGCCTCGGCCTCTGAGCTATTCCAGAAGTAGTGAGGAGGCTTTTTTGGAGGCCTAGGCTTTTGCAAA
GATCGATCAAGAGACAGGATGAGGATCGTTTCGCATGATTGAACAAGATGGATTGCACGCAGGTTCTCCG
GCCGCTTGGGTGGAGAGGCTATTCGGCTATGACTGGGCACAACAGACAATCGGCTGCTCTGATGCCGCCG
TGTTCCGGCTGTCAGCGCAGGGGCGCCCGGTTCTTTTTGTCAAGACCGACCTGTCCGGTGCCCTGAATGA
ACTGCAAGACGAGGCAGCGCGGCTATCGTGGCTGGCCACGACGGGCGTTCCTTGCGCAGCTGTGCTCGAC
GTTGTCACTGAAGCGGGAAGGGACTGGCTGCTATTGGGCGAAGTGCCGGGGCAGGATCTCCTGTCATCTC
ACCTTGCTCCTGCCGAGAAAGTATCCATCATGGCTGATGCAATGCGGCGGCTGCATACGCTTGATCCGGC
TACCTGCCCATTCGACCACCAAGCGAAACATCGCATCGAGCGAGCACGTACTCGGATGGAAGCCGGTCTT
GTCGATCAGGATGATCTGGACGAAGAGCATCAGGGGCTCGCGCCAGCCGAACTGTTCGCCAGGCTCAAGG
CGAGCATGCCCGACGGCGAGGATCTCGTCGTGACCCATGGCGATGCCTGCTTGCCGAATATCATGGTGGA
AAATGGCCGCTTTTCTGGATTCATCGACTGTGGCCGGCTGGGTGTGGCGGACCGCTATCAGGACATAGCG
TTGGCTACCCGTGATATTGCTGAAGAGCTTGGCGGCGAATGGGCTGACCGCTTCCTCGTGCTTTACGGTA
TCGCCGCTCCCGATTCGCAGCGCATCGCCTTCTATCGCCTTCTTGACGAGTTCTTCTGAGCGGGACTCTG
GGGTTCGAAATGACCGACCAAGCGACGCCCAACCTGCCATCACGAGATTTCGATTCCACCGCCGCCTTCT
ATGAAAGGTTGGGCTTCGGAATCGTTTTCCGGGACGCCGGCTGGATGATCCTCCAGCGCGGGGATCTCAT
GCTGGAGTTCTTCGCCCACCCTAGGGGGAGGCTAACTGAAACACGGAAGGAGACAATACCGGAAGGAACC
CGCGCTATGACGGCAATAAAAAGACAGAATAAAACGCACGGTGTTGGGTCGTTTGTTCATAAACGCGGGG
TTCGGTCCCAGGGCTGGCACTCTGTCGATACCCCACCGAGACCCCATTGGGGCCAATACGCCCGCGTTTC
TTCCTTTTCCCCACCCCACCCCCCAAGTTCGGGTGAAGGCCCAGGGCTCGCAGCCAACGTCGGGGCGGCA
GGCCCTGCCATAGCCTCAGGTTACTCATATATACTTTAGATTGATTTAAAACTTCATTTTTAATTTAAAA
GGATCTAGGTGAAGATCCTTTTTGATAATCTCATGACCAAAATCCCTTAACGTGAGTTTTCGTTCCACTG
AGCGTCAGACCCCGTAGAAAAGATCAAAGGATCTTCTTGAGATCCTTTTTTTCTGCGCGTAATCTGCTGC
TTGCAAACAAAAAAACCACCGCTACCAGCGGTGGTTTGTTTGCCGGATCAAGAGCTACCAACTCTTTTTC
CGAAGGTAACTGGCTTCAGCAGAGCGCAGATACCAAATACTGTTCTTCTAGTGTAGCCGTAGTTAGGCCA
CCACTTCAAGAACTCTGTAGCACCGCCTACATACCTCGCTCTGCTAATCCTGTTACCAGTGGCTGCTGCC
AGTGGCGATAAGTCGTGTCTTACCGGGTTGGACTCAAGACGATAGTTACCGGATAAGGCGCAGCGGTCGG
GCTGAACGGGGGGTTCGTGCACACAGCCCAGCTTGGAGCGAACGACCTACACCGAACTGAGATACCTACA
GCGTGAGCTATGAGAAAGCGCCACGCTTCCCGAAGGGAGAAAGGCGGACAGGTATCCGGTAAGCGGCAGG
GTCGGAACAGGAGAGCGCACGAGGGAGCTTCCAGGGGGAAACGCCTGGTATCTTTATAGTCCTGTCGGGT
TTCGCCACCTCTGACTTGAGCGTCGATTTTTGTGATGCTCGTCAGGGGGGCGGAGCCTATGGAAAAACGC
CAGCAACGCGGCCTTTTTACGGTTCCTGGCCTTTTGCTGGCCTTTTGCTCA
Features (pLannotate 1.2.2; 15 found; start..end, strand, type, name):
      1..51      +  rep_origin     RSF ori (fragment): Plasmids containing the RSF 1030 origin of replication can be propagated in E. coli cells that contain additional plasmids with compatible origins.
    119..422     +  enhancer       CMV enhancer: human cytomegalovirus immediate early enhancer
    423..626     +  promoter       CMV promoter: human cytomegalovirus (CMV) immediate early promoter
    661..2436    +  CDS            Tgfbr2: TGFR2_MOUSE - Experimental evidence at protein level: Swiss-Prot protein existence level 1. Transmembrane serine/threonine kinase forming with the TGF- beta type I serine/threonine kinase receptor, TGFBR1, the non- promiscuous receptor for the TGF-beta cytokines TGFB1, TGFB2 and TGFB3. Transduces the TGFB1, TGFB2 and TGFB3 signal from the cell surface to the cytoplasm and is thus regulating a plethora of physiological and pathological processes including cell cycle arrest in epithelial and hematopoietic cells, control of mesenchymal cell proliferation and differentiation, wound healing, extrac
   2491..3171    +  CDS            mEos2: monomeric variant of green-to-red photoswitchable fluorescent protein EosFP (McKinney et al., 2009)
   3187..3270    +  CDS            large T antigen (fragment): large T antigen from SV40 (simian virus 40)
   3293..3414    +  polyA_signal   SV40 poly(A) signal: SV40 polyadenylation signal
   3448..3876    -  rep_origin     f1 ori (sequence partly withheld): f1 bacteriophage origin of replication; arrow indicates direction of (+) strand synthesis
   3903..4007    +  promoter       AmpR promoter: bla
   4009..4366    +  promoter       SV40 promoter: SV40 enhancer and early promoter
   4401..5195    +  CDS            NeoR/KanR: aminoglycoside phosphotransferase from Tn5; aph(3')-II (or nptII); confers resistance to neomycin, kanamycin, and G418 (Geneticin®)
   5216..5368    +  CDS            ble (fragment): BLE_KLEPN - Experimental evidence at protein level: Swiss-Prot protein existence level 1. Binding protein with a strong affinity to the bleomycin family of antibiotics. Binds to CL990; an antimitotic-antibiotic compound. From Klebsiella pneumoniae.
   5427..5474    +  polyA_signal   HSV TK poly(A) signal: herpes simplex virus thymidine kinase polyadenylation signal (Cole and Stacy, 1985)
   5565..5581    -  polyA_signal   bGH poly(A) signal (fragment): bovine growth hormone polyadenylation signal
   5803..6391    +  rep_origin     ori: high-copy-number ColE1/pMB1/pBR322/pUC origin of replication
