[The description below was written by a language model from this plasmid's Addgene catalogue record and pLannotate feature annotations shown in this document.]
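Description:
mEos2-TBRII-N-18 is a mammalian expression plasmid built on the mEos2-N1 backbone, an N1-style vector in which the gene of interest is placed upstream of the fluorescent protein so that the tag sits at the C terminus of the fusion. The sequenced plasmid is about 6.4 kb. It replicates in E. coli from a high-copy ColE1/pUC-type origin and also carries an f1 phage origin. A single NeoR/KanR (aminoglycoside phosphotransferase) gene serves both hosts. A bacterial promoter drives it for kanamycin selection in E. coli, and the SV40 enhancer/early promoter drives it, with an HSV TK polyadenylation signal, for G418 selection of transfected mammalian cells.

The payload is the human TGF-beta type II receptor (TGFBR2, here called TBRII), a transmembrane serine/threonine kinase that pairs with the type I receptor to transduce TGF-beta signals. It is expressed from the CMV immediate-early enhancer and promoter and terminated by the SV40 poly(A) signal. The depositor notes that the receptor carries an H385N substitution, though its functional consequence is not stated. The automated annotation labels this reading frame by its closest match to the mouse orthologue, whereas the catalogue entry gives the species as human. The receptor coding sequence is followed after a short linker region by mEos2, a monomeric green-to-red photoconvertible protein. Its green state has excitation and emission at 505 and 516 nm, and its red state at 569 and 581 nm. The construct is catalogued as a membrane receptor localization marker. The photoconvertible tag suits it to live-cell imaging, optical highlighting and tracking, and localization-based super-resolution microscopy of the receptor. Short fragment hits in the table (RSF ori, large T antigen, ble, bGH poly(A)) appear to be backbone remnants or partial matches rather than functional parts.
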