Addgene plasmid #57425: mEos2-TBRII-N-18
Purpose: Localization: Membrane Receptor, Excitation: 505 / 569, Emission: 516 / 581
Depositing lab: Michael Davidson. Depositing organization: Florida State University, Tallahassee.
Backbone
  Vector backbone: mEos2-N1
  Backbone size w/o insert (bp): 4750
  Vector type: Mammalian Expression
  Selectable markers: Neomycin (select with G418)
Growth in bacteria
  Bacterial resistance: Kanamycin, 50 μg/mL
  Growth temperature: 37°C
  Growth strain: DH5alpha
  Copy number: High Copy
Gene/Insert
  Gene/Insert name: TBRII (alt name: TGFBR2)
  Species: H. sapiens (human)
  Mutation: H385N
  GenBank ID: NM_001024847.2
  Entrez Gene: TGFBR2 (a.k.a. AAT3, FAA3, LDS1B, LDS2, LDS2B, MFS2, RIIC, TAAD2, TBR-ii, TBRII, TGFR-2, TGFbeta-RII, tbetaR-II)
  Promoter: CMV
  Tag / fusion protein: mEos2 (C terminal on backbone)
  Cloning method: Unknown
  Sequencing primers: 5′ CMV-F; 3′ SV40pA-R
Terms and licenses: Academic/Nonprofit Terms; Industry Terms
Depositor comments: TBRII contains the H385N mutation . Excitation = 505 / 569; Emission = 516 / 581
How to cite: mEos2-TBRII-N-18 was a gift from Michael Davidson (Addgene plasmid # 57425 ; http://n2t.net/addgene:57425 ; RRID:Addgene_57425)
