>Addgene plasmid #57425 | mEos2-TBRII-N-18 | depositor partial sequence | sequence record 88559 | insert sequence
CGCCATGGTTAAGTGACGGTCAGATCCGCTAGCGCCACCATGGGTCGGGGGCTGCTCAGGGGCCTGTGGC
CGCTGCACATCGTCCTGTGGACGCGTATCGCCAGCACGATCCCACCGCACGTTCAGAAGTCGGATGTGGA
AATGGAGGCCCAGAAAGATGAAATCATCTGCCCCAGCTGTAATAGGACTGCCCATCCACTGAGACATATT
AATAACGACATGATAGTCACTGACAACAACGGTGCAGTCAAGTTTCCACAACTGTGTAAATTTTGTGATG
TGAGATTTTCCACCTGTGACAACCAGAAATCCTGCATGAGCAACTGCAGCATCACCTCCATCTGTGAGAA
GCCACAGGAAGTCTGTGTGGCTGTATGGAGAAAGAATGACGAGAACATAACACTAGAGACAGTTTGCCAT
GACCCCAAGCTCCCCTACCATGACTTTATTCTGGAAGATGCTGCTTCTCCAAAGTGCATTATGAAGGAAA
AAAAAAAGCCTGGTGAGACTTTCTTCATGTGTTCCTGTAGCTCTGATGAGTGCAATGACAACATCATCTT
CTCAGAAGAATATAACACCAGCAATCCTGACTTGTTGCTAGTCATATTTCAAGTGACAGGCATCAGCCTC
CTGCCACCACTGGGAGTTGCCATATCTGTCATCATCATCTTCTACTGCTACCGCGTTAACCGGCAGCAGA
AGCTGAGTTCAACCTGGGAAACCGGCAAGACGCGGAAGCTCATGGAGTTCAGCGAGCACTGTGCCATCAT
CCTGGAAGATGACCGCTCTGACATCAGCTCCACGTGTGCCAACAACATCAACCACAACACAGAGCTGCTG
CCCATTGAGCTGGACACCCTGGTGGGGAAAGGTCGCTTTGCTGAGGTCTATAAGGCCAAGCTGAAGCAGA
ACACTTCAGAGCAGTTTGAGACAGTGGCAGTCAAGATCTTTCCCTATGAGGAGTATGCCTCTTGGAAGAC
AGAGAAGGACATCTTCTCAGACATCAATCTGAAGCATGAGAACATACTCCAGTTCCTGACGGCTGAGGAG
CGGAAGACGGAGTTGGGGAAACAATACTGGCTGATCACCGCCTTCCACGCCAAGGGCAACCTACAGGAGT
ACCTGACGCGGCATGTCATCAGCTGGGAGGACCTGCGCAAGCTGGGCAGCTCCCTCGCCCGGGGGATTGC
TAACCTCCACAGTGATCACACTCCATGTGGGAGGCCCAAGATGCCCATCGTGCACAGGGACCTCAAGAGC
TCCAATATCCTCGTGAAGAACGACCTAACCTGCTGCCTGTGTGACTTTGGGCTTTCCCTGCGTCTGGACC
CTACTCTGTCTGTGGATGACCTGGCTAACAGTGGGCAGGTGGGAACTGCAAGATACATGGCTCCAGAAGT
CCTAGAATCCAGGATGAATTTGGAGAATGTTGAGTCCTTCAAGCAGACCGATGTCTACTCCATGGCTCTG
GTGCTCTGGGAAATGACATCTCGCTGTAATGCAGTGGGAGAAGTAAAAGATTATGAGCCTCCATTTGGTT
CCAAGGTGCGGGAGCACCCCTGTGTCGAAAGCATGAAGGACAACGTGTTGAGAGATCGAGGGCGACCAGA
AATTCCCAGCTTCTGGCTCAACCACCAGGGCATCCAGATGGTGTGTGAGACGTTGACTGAGTGCTGGGAC
CACGACCCAGAGGCCCGTCTCACAGCCCAGTGTGTGGCAGAACGCTTCAGTGAGCTGGAGCATCTGGACA
GGCTCTCGGGGAGGAGCTGCTCGGAGGAGAAGATTCCTGAAGACGGCTCCCTAAACACTACCAAAAGCAG
CGGTGGAGCAAGCGCAGCCAGTGGTAGCGCGGATCCACCGGTCGCCACCATGAGTGCGATTAAGCCAGAC
ATGAAGATCAAACTCCGTATGGAAGGCAACGTAAACGGGCACCACTTTGTGATCGACGGAGATGGTACAG
GCAAGCCTTTTGAGGGAAAACAGAGTATGGATCTTGAAGTCAAAGAGGGCGGACCTCTGCCTTTTGCCTT
TGATATCCTGACCACTGCATTCCATTACGGCAACAGGGTATTCGCCAAATATCCAGACAACATACAAGAC
TATTTTAAGCAGTCGTTTCCTAAGGGGTATTCGTGGGAACGAAGCTTGACTTTCGAAGACGGGGGCATTT
GCATTGCCAGAAACGACATAACAATGGAAGGGGACACTTTCTATAATAAAGTTCGATTTTATGGTACCAA
CTTTCCCGCCAATGGTCCAGTTATGCAGAAGAAGACGCTGAAATGGGAGCCCTCCACTGAGAAAATGTAT
GTGCGTGATGGAGTGCTGACGGGTGATATTCATATGGCTTTGTTGCTTGAAGGAAATGCCCATTACCGAT
GTGACTTCAGAACTACTTACAAAGCTAAGGAGAAGGGTGTCAAGTTACCAGGCTACCACTTTGTGGACCA
CTGCATTGAGATTTTAAGCCATGACAAAGATTACAACAAGGTTAAGCTGTATGAGCATGCTGTTGCTCAT
TCTGGATTGCCTGACAATGCCAGACGATAAGCGGCCGCGACTCTAGATCATAATCAGCCATACCACATTG
TAGAA
